>Addgene plasmid #133257 | pMXs_FLAG-ODC2 | addgene full sequence | sequence record 267546 | Addgene NGS Result
GCATCGTTCTGTGTTGTCTCTGTCTGACTGTGTTTCTGTATTTGTCTGAAAATTAGGGCCAGACTGTTAC
CACTCCCTTAAGTTTGACCTTAGGTCACTGGAAAGATGTCGAGCGGATCGCTCACAACCAGTCGGTAGAT
GTCAAGAAGAGACGTTGGGTTACCTTCTGCTCTGCAGAATGGCCAACCTTTAACGTCGGATGGCCGCGAG
ACGGCACCTTTAACCGAGACCTCATCACCCAGGTTAAGATCAAGGTCTTTTCACCTGGCCCGCATGGACA
CCCAGACCAGGTCCCCTACATCGTGACCTGGGAAGCCTTGGCTTTTGACCCCCCTCCCTGGGTCAAGCCC
TTTGTACACCCTAAGCCTCCGCCTCCTCTTCCTCCATCCGCCCCGTCTCTCCCCCTTGAACCTCCTCGTT
CGACCCCGCCTCGATCCTCCCTTTATCCAGCCCTCACTCCTTCTCTAGGCGCCCCCATATGGCCATATGA
GATCTTATATGGGGCACCCCCGCCCCTTGTAAACTTCCCTGACCCTGACATGACAAGAGTTACTAACAGC
CCCTCTCTCCAAGCTCACTTACAGGCTCTCTACTTAGTCCAGCACGAAGTCTGGAGACCTCTGGCGGCAG
CCTACCAAGAACAACTGGACCGACCGGTGGTACCTCACCCTTACCGAGTCGGCGACACAGTGTGGGTCCG
CCGACACCAGACTAAGAACCTAGAACCTCGCTGGAAAGGACCTTACACAGTCCTGCTGACCACCCCCACC
GCCCTCAAAGTAGACGGCATCGCAGCTTGGATACACGCCGCCCACGTGAAGGCTGCCGACCCCGGGGGTG
GACCATCCTCTAGACTGCCGGATCTAGCTAGTTAATTAAGGATCCGCCACCATGGACTACAAGGACCACG
ACGGTGACTACAAGGACCACGACATCGACTACAAGGACGACGACGACAAGGGGCATGGCACCGGCAGCAC
CGGCAGCGAATTCATGTCCAGCGATTCCAATGCTAAGCCATTGCCTTTCATATACCAATTTATATCTGGA
GCGGTAGCGGGAATTAGCGAACTCACGGTCATGTACCCGTTGGACGTTGTTAAAACACGGTTTCAATTGG
AAGTAACAACCCCGACAGCAGCAGCAGTCGGAAAACAGGTTGAACGCTATAACGGCGTTATAGATTGTTT
GAAAAAAATTGTCAAGAAAGAGGGATTCTCCCGATTGTATAGAGGTATAAGCAGTCCCATGCTCATGGAA
GCCCCAAAACGGGCCACTAAGTTTGCCTGCAATGATCAGTACCAGAAGATCTTCAAAAATCTTTTTAACA
CGAATGAGACCACACAAAAAATATCCATAGCAGCCGGTGCAAGCGCGGGGATGACAGAAGCTGCCGTTAT
TGTACCGTTTGAGCTCATTAAGATACGGATGCAAGATGTTAAATCTAGTTATCTCGGGCCGATGGATTGT
CTCAAAAAGACCATCAAGAATGAAGGTATCATGGGATTGTACAAGGGGATAGAGTCAACTATGTGGAGGA
ACGCCTTGTGGAATGGTGGATATTTTGGTGTCATCTACCAGGTGAGAAATTCTATGCCCGTTGCGAAGAC
GAAAGGACAAAAAACTCGAAACGACTTGATTGCGGGCGCTATAGGCGGCACAGTCGGCACAATGCTTAAC
ACACCATTCGACGTGGTGAAATCACGGATACAATCAGTTGATGCAGTGAGTAGTGCCGTTAAGAAGTACA
ATTGGTGTCTCCCAAGCCTTCTGGTTATATATCGGGAGGAGGGTTTCCGAGCCCTTTACAAGGGGTTCGT
CCCCAAAGTGTGCCGGCTGGCTCCGGGAGGGTCTCTCATGCTTGTGGTTTTTACGGGCATGATGAATTTC
TTTAGAGATCTCAAATATGGGCATTGAGCGGCCGCTACGTAAATTCCSCCCCCCCCCTAACGTTACTGGC
CGAAGCCGCTTGGAATAAGGCCGGTGTGCGTTTGTCTATATGTTATTTTCCACCATATTGCCGTCTTTTG
GCAATGTGAGGGCCCGGAAACCTGGCCCTGTCTTCTTGACGAGCATTCCTAGGGGTCTTTCCCCTCTCGC
CAAAGGAATGCAAGGTCTGTTGAATGTCGTGAAGGAAGCAGTTCCTCTGGAAGCTTCTTGAAGACAAACA
ACGTCTGTAGCGACCCTTTGCAGGCAGCGGAACCCCCCACCTGGCGACAGGTGCCTCTGCGGCCAAAAGC
CACGTGTATAAGATACACCTGCAAAGGCGGCACAACCCCAGTGCCACGTTGTGAGTTGGATAGTTGTGGA
AAGAGTCAAATGGCTCTCCTCAAGCGTATTCAACAAGGGGCTGAAGGATGCCCAGAAGGTACCCCATTGT
ATGGGATCTGATCTGGGGCCTCGGTGCACATGCTTTACATGTGTTTAGTCGAGGTTAAAAAAACGTCTAG
GCCCCCCGAACCACGGGGACGTGGTTTTCCTTTGAAAAACACGATGATAATATGGCCACAACCATGGTTC
CTTTGTCTCAAGAAGAATCCACCCTCATTGAAAGAGCAACGGCTACAATCAACAGCATCCCCATCTCTGA
AGACTACAGCGTCGCCAGCGCAGCTCTCTCTAGCGACGGCCGCATCTTCACTGGTGTCAATGTATATCAT
TTTACTGGGGGACCTTGTGCAGAACTCGTGGTGCTGGGCACTGCTGCTGCTGCGGCAGCTGGCAACCTGA
CTTGTATCGTCGCGATCGGAAATGAGAACAGGGGCATCTTGAGCCCCTGCGGACGGTGCCGACAGGTGCT
TCTCGATCTGCATCCTGGGATCAAAGCCATAGTGAAGGACAGTGATGGACAGCCGACGGCAGTTGGGATT
CGTGAATTGCTGCCCTCTGGTTATGTGTGGGAGGGCTAAGTCGACGATAAAATAAAAGATTTTATTTAGT
CTCCAGAAAAAGGGGGGAATGAAAGACCCCACCTGTAGGTTTGGCAAGCTAGCTTAAGTAACGCCATTTT
GCAAGGCATGGAAAAATACATAACTGAGAATAGAGAAGTTCAGATCAAGGTCAGGAACAGATGGAACAGC
TGAATATGGGCCAAACAGGATATCTGTGGTAAGCAGTTCCTGCCCCGGCTCAGGGCCAAGAACAGATGGA
ACAGCTGAATATGGGCCAAACAGGATATCTGTGGTAAGCAGTTCCTGCCCCGGCTCAGGGCCAAGAACAG
ATGGTCCCCAGATGCGGTCCAGCCCTCAGCAGTTTCTAGAGAACCATCAGATGTTTCCAGGGTGCCCCAA
GGACCTGAAATGACCCTGTGCCTTATTTGAACTAACCAATCAGTTCGCTTCTCGCTTCTGTTCGCGCGCT
TCTGCTCCCCGAGCTCAATAAAAGAGCCCACAACCCCTCACTCGGGGCGCCAGTCCTCCGATTGACTGAG
TCGCCCGGGTACCCGTGTATCCAATAAACCCTCTTGCAGTTGCATCCGACTTGTGGTCTCGCTGTTCCTT
GGGAGGGTCTCCTCTGAGTGATTGACTACCCGTCAGCGGGGGTCTTTCACATGCAGCATGTATCAAAATT
AATTTGGTTTTTTTTCTTAAGTATTTACATTAAATGGCCATAGTTGCATTAATGAATCGGCCAACGCGCG
GGGAGAGGCGGTTTGCGTATTGGGCGCTCTTCCGCTTCCTCGCTCACTGACTCGCTGCGCTCGGTCGTTC
GGCTGCGGCGAGCGGTATCAGCTCACTCAAAGGCGGTAATACGGTTATCCACAGAATCAGGGGATAACGC
AGGAAAGAACATGTGAGCAAAAGGCCAGCAAAAGGCCAGGAACCGTAAAAAGGCCGCGTTGCTGGCGTTT
TTCCATAGGCTCCGCCCCCCTGACGAGCATCACAAAAATCGACGCTCAAGTCAGAGGTGGCGAAACCCGA
CAGGACTATAAAGATACCAGGCGTTTCCCCCTGGAAGCTCCCTCGTGCGCTCTCCTGTTCCGACCCTGCC
GCTTACCGGATACCTGTCCGCCTTTCTCCCTTCGGGAAGCGTGGCGCTTTCTCATAGCTCACGCTGTAGG
TATCTCAGTTCGGTGTAGGTCGTTCGCTCCAAGCTGGGCTGTGTGCACGAACCCCCCGTTCAGCCCGACC
GCTGCGCCTTATCCGGTAACTATCGTCTTGAGTCCAACCCGGTAAGACACGACTTATCGCCACTGGCAGC
AGCCACTGGTAACAGGATTAGCAGAGCGAGGTATGTAGGCGGTGCTACAGAGTTCTTGAAGTGGTGGCCT
AACTACGGCTACACTAGAAGAACAGTATTTGGTATCTGCGCTCTGCTGAAGCCAGTTACCTTCGGAAAAA
GAGTTGGTAGCTCTTGATCCGGCAAACAAACCACCGCTGGTAGCGGTGGTTTTTTTGTTTGCAAGCAGCA
GATTACGCGCAGAAAAAAAGGATCTCAAGAAGATCCTTTGATCTTTTCTACGGGGTCTGACGCTCAGTGG
AACGAAAACTCACGTTAAGGGATTTTGGTCATGAGATTATCAAAAAGGATCTTCACCTAGATCCTTTTGC
GGCCGGCCGCAAATCAATCTAAAGTATATATGAGTAAACTTGGTCTGACAGTTACCAATGCTTAATCAGT
GAGGCACCTATCTCAGCGATCTGTCTATTTCGTTCATCCATAGTTGCCTGACTCCCCGTCGTGTAGATAA
CTACGATACGGGAGGGCTTACCATCTGGCCCCAGTGCTGCAATGATACCGCGAGACCCACGCTCACCGGC
TCCAGATTTATCAGCAATAAACCAGCCAGCCGGAAGGGCCGAGCGCAGAAGTGGTCCTGCAACTTTATCC
GCCTCCATCCAGTCTATTAATTGTTGCCGGGAAGCTAGAGTAAGTAGTTCGCCAGTTAATAGTTTGCGCA
ACGTTGTTGCCATTGCTACAGGCATCGTGGTGTCACGCTCGTCGTTTGGTATGGCTTCATTCAGCTCCGG
TTCCCAACGATCAAGGCGAGTTACATGATCCCCCATGTTGTGCAAAAAAGCGGTTAGCTCCTTCGGTCCT
CCGATCGTTGTCAGAAGTAAGTTGGCCGCAGTGTTATCACTCATGGTTATGGCAGCACTGCATAATTCTC
TTACTGTCATGCCATCCGTAAGATGCTTTTCTGTGACTGGTGAGTACTCAACCAAGTCATTCTGAGAATA
GTGTATGCGGCGACCGAGTTGCTCTTGCCCGGCGTCAATACGGGATAATACCGCGCCACATAGCAGAACT
TTAAAAGTGCTCATCATTGGAAAACGTTCTTCGGGGCGAAAACTCTCAAGGATCTTACCGCTGTTGAGAT
CCAGTTCGATGTAACCCACTCGTGCACCCAACTGATCTTCAGCATCTTTTACTTTCACCAGCGTTTCTGG
GTGAGCAAAAACAGGAAGGCAAAATGCCGCAAAAAAGGGAATAAGGGCGACACGGAAATGTTGAATACTC
ATACTCTTCCTTTTTCAATATTATTGAAGCATTTATCAGGGTTATTGTCTCATGAGCGGATACATATTTG
AATGTATTTAGAAAAATAAACAAATAGGGGTTCCGCGCACATTTCCCCGAAAAGTGCCACCTGCATAATG
AAAGACCCCACCTGTAGGTTTGGCAAGCTAGCTTAAGTAACGCCATTTTGCAAGGCATGGAAAAATACAT
AACTGAGAATAGAAAAGTTCAGATCAAGGTCAGGAACAGATGGAACAGCTGAATATGGGCCAAACAGGAT
ATCTGTGGTAAGCAGTTCCTGCCCCGGCTCAGGGCCAAGAACAGATGGAACAGCTGAATATGGGCCAAAC
AGGATATCTGTGGTAAGCAGTTCCTGCCCCGGCTCAGGGCCAAGAACAGATGGTCCCCAGATGCGGTCCA
GCCCTCAGCAGTTTCTAGAGAACCATCAGATGTTTCCAGGGTGCCCCAAGGACCTGAAATGACCCTGTGC
CTTATTTGAACTAACCAATCAGTTCGCTTCTCGCTTCTGTTCGCGCGCTTCTGCTCCCCGAGCTCAATAA
AAGAGCCCACAACCCCTCACTCGGCGCGCCAGTCCTCCGATTGACTGAGTCGCCCGGGTACCCGTGTATC
CAATAAACCCTCTTGCAGTTGCATCCGACTTGTGGTCTCGCTGTTCCTTGGGAGGGTCTCCTCTGAGTGA
TTGACTACCCGTCAGCGGGGGTCTTTCATTTGGGGGCTCGTCCGGGATCGGGAGACCCCTGCCCAGGGAC
CACCGACCCACCACCGGGAGGTAAGCTGGCCAGCAACTTATCTGTGTCTGTCCGATTGTCTAGTGTCTAT
GACTGATTTTATGCGCCTGCGTCGGTACTAGTTAGCTAACTAGCTCTGTATCTGGCGGACCCGTGGTGGA
ACTGACGAGTTCGGAACACCCGGCCGCAACCCTGGGAGACGTCCCAGGGACTTCGGGGGCCGTTTTTGTG
GCCCGACCTGAGTCCAAAAATCCCGATCGTTTTGGACTCTTTGGTGCACCCCCCTAATAGGAGGGATATG
TGGTTCTGGTAGGAGACGAGAACCTAAAACAGTTCCCGCCTCCGTCTGAATTTTTGCTTTCGGTTTGGGA
CCGAAGCCGCGCCGCGCGTCTTGTCTGCTGCA
Features (pLannotate 1.2.2; 16 found; start..end, strand, type, name):
     57..473     +  CDS            gag (truncated): truncated Moloney murine leukemia virus (MMLV) gag gene lacking the start codon
    483..857     +  misc_feature   pol region: Moloney murine leukemia virus (MMLV) pol region containing the splice acceptor site
    940..960     +  CDS            FLAG (fragment): FLAG® epitope tag, followed by an enterokinase cleavage site
    961..988     +  CDS            TDsmURFP (fragment): monomeric tandem dimer of a small ultra-red fluorescent protein derived from a cyanobacterial phycobiliprotein (Rodriguez et al., 2016)
    994..1914    +  CDS            ODC2: ODC2_YEAST - Experimental evidence at protein level: Swiss-Prot protein existence level 1. Transports C5-C7 oxodicarboxylates across the inner membranes of mitochondria. Can transport 2-oxoadipate, 2-oxoglutarate, adipate, glutarate, 2-oxopimelate, oxaloacetate, citrate and malate. The main physiological role is probably to supply 2-oxoadipate and 2- oxoglutarate from the mitochondrial matrix to the cytosol where they are used in the biosynthesis of lysine and glutamate, respectively, and in lysine catabolism. From Saccharomyces cerevisiae (strain ATCC 204508 / S288c) (Baker's yeast).
   2038..2500    +  misc_feature   IRES: internal ribosome entry site (IRES) of the encephalomyocarditis virus (EMCV)
   2520..2909    +  CDS            BSD: blasticidin S deaminase; Aspergillus terreus BSD; confers resistance to blasticidin
   2958..3079    +  LTR            3' LTR (ΔU3) (fragment): self-inactivating 3' long terminal repeat (LTR) from Moloney murine leukemia virus
   3080..3549    +  LTR            LTR: long terminal repeat from Moloney murine leukemia virus
   3615..3667    -  CDS            lacI (fragment): lac repressor; lacI; The lac repressor binds to the lac operator to inhibit transcription in E. coli. This inhibition can be relieved by adding lactose or isopropyl-β-D-thiogalactopyranoside (IPTG).
   3850..4438    -  rep_origin     ori: high-copy-number ColE1/pMB1/pBR322/pUC origin of replication
   4602..5462    -  CDS            AmpR: β-lactamase; bla; confers resistance to ampicillin, carbenicillin, and related antibiotics
   5463..5567    -  promoter       AmpR promoter: bla
   5597..6190    +  LTR            LTR: long terminal repeat from Moloney murine leukemia virus
   6253..6452    +  misc_feature   MMLV Ψ: packaging signal of Moloney murine leukemia virus (MMLV)
   6504..6592    +  misc_feature   MESV Ψ (fragment): packaging signal of murine embryonic stem cell virus
