[The description below was written by a language model from this plasmid's Addgene catalogue record and pLannotate feature annotations shown in this document.]
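Description:
pMXs_FLAG-ODC2 is a Moloney murine leukemia virus-based retroviral expression vector built on the pMXs backbone, designed to express a FLAG-tagged yeast mitochondrial carrier in mammalian cells. In bacteria it is maintained through a high-copy ColE1/pUC-type origin and selected with ampicillin via the β-lactamase gene and its native promoter. The retroviral portion comprises a 5′ MMLV LTR, the Ψ packaging signal extended into a truncated gag region lacking its start codon, and a pol fragment carrying the splice acceptor, with a 3′ LTR closing the provirus. These elements allow the transcript to be packaged into retroviral particles when the viral proteins are supplied in trans, and then integrated into target cell genomes. No internal promoter is annotated, so expression is presumably driven from the 5′ LTR.

The payload is ODC2 (YOR222W) from Saccharomyces cerevisiae, codon-optimized for human cells and cloned between EcoRI and NotI sites downstream of a backbone-encoded N-terminal 3xFLAG tag. The feature table detects only a FLAG fragment there, and the short adjacent hit to a fluorescent protein is most likely a spurious match to tag or linker sequence rather than a real reporter. ODC2 encodes an inner mitochondrial membrane transporter of C5–C7 oxodicarboxylates such as 2-oxoadipate and 2-oxoglutarate. Downstream, an EMCV IRES links the blasticidin S deaminase gene to the same transcript, so blasticidin-resistant cells should also express the tagged carrier. The construct is suited to generating stable mammalian cell lines in which the yeast transporter can be detected or immunopurified through its epitope tag; it was deposited in connection with work on mitochondrial NAD transport, though the record does not state its specific role there.
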