Addgene plasmid #133257: pMXs_FLAG-ODC2
Purpose: Express FLAG-tagged ODC2 in mammalian cells
Depositing lab: David Sabatini. Depositing organization: Whitehead Institute for Biomedical Research. Publication: MCART1/SLC25A51 is required for mitochondrial NAD transport. Kory N, Uit de Bos J, van der Rijt S, Jankovic N, Gura M, Arp N, Pena IA, Prakash G, Chan SH, Kunchok T, Lewis CA, Sabatini DM. Sci Adv. 2020 Oct 21;6(43):eabe5310. doi: 10.1126/sciadv.abe5310. Print 2020 Oct. PubMed 33087354.
Backbone
  Vector backbone: pMXs
  Backbone manufacturer: Cell Biolabs, Inc.
  Backbone size w/o insert (bp): 5600
  Vector type: Mammalian Expression, Retroviral
  Selectable markers: Blasticidin
Growth in bacteria
  Bacterial resistance: Ampicillin, 100 μg/mL
  Growth temperature: 30°C
  Growth strain: NEB Stable
  Copy number: High Copy
Gene/Insert
  Gene/Insert name: ODC2 (alt name: YOR222W)
  Species: S. cerevisiae (budding yeast)
  Mutation: codon-optimized for expression in human cells
  Entrez Gene: ODC2 (a.k.a. YOR222W)
  Tag / fusion protein: 3xFLAG (N terminal on backbone)
  Cloning method: Restriction Enzyme; 5′ cloning site EcoRI (unknown if destroyed); 3′ cloning site NotI (unknown if destroyed)
  Sequencing primers: 5′ GTGGACCATCCTCTAG; 3′ GACGGCAATATGGTG
Terms and licenses: Academic/Nonprofit Terms; Industry Terms: Not Available to Industry
How to cite: pMXs_FLAG-ODC2 was a gift from David Sabatini (Addgene plasmid # 133257 ; http://n2t.net/addgene:133257 ; RRID:Addgene_133257)
