>Addgene plasmid #133257 | pMXs_FLAG-ODC2 | depositor partial sequence | sequence record 256062 | Insert
ATGTCCAGCGATTCCAATGCTAAGCCATTGCCTTTCATATACCAATTTATATCTGGAGCGGTAGCGGGAA
TTAGCGAACTCACGGTCATGTACCCGTTGGACGTTGTTAAAACACGGTTTCAATTGGAAGTAACAACCCC
GACAGCAGCAGCAGTCGGAAAACAGGTTGAACGCTATAACGGCGTTATAGATTGTTTGAAAAAAATTGTC
AAGAAAGAGGGATTCTCCCGATTGTATAGAGGTATAAGCAGTCCCATGCTCATGGAAGCCCCAAAACGGG
CCACTAAGTTTGCCTGCAATGATCAGTACCAGAAGATCTTCAAAAATCTTTTTAACACGAATGAGACCAC
ACAAAAAATATCCATAGCAGCCGGTGCAAGCGCGGGGATGACAGAAGCTGCCGTTATTGTACCGTTTGAG
CTCATTAAGATACGGATGCAAGATGTTAAATCTAGTTATCTCGGGCCGATGGATTGTCTCAAAAAGACCA
TCAAGAATGAAGGTATCATGGGATTGTACAAGGGGATAGAGTCAACTATGTGGAGGAACGCCTTGTGGAA
TGGTGGATATTTTGGTGTCATCTACCAGGTGAGAAATTCTATGCCCGTTGCGAAGACGAAAGGACAAAAA
ACTCGAAACGACTTGATTGCGGGCGCTATAGGCGGCACAGTCGGCACAATGCTTAACACACCATTCGACG
TGGTGAAATCACGGATACAATCAGTTGATGCAGTGAGTAGTGCCGTTAAGAAGTACAATTGGTGTCTCCC
AAGCCTTCTGGTTATATATCGGGAGGAGGGTTTCCGAGCCCTTTACAAGGGGTTCGTCCCCAAAGTGTGC
CGGCTGGCTCCGGGAGGGTCTCTCATGCTTGTGGTTTTTACGGGCATGATGAATTTCTTTAGAGATCTCA
AATATGGGCATTGA
